Addgene plasmid #154529: pEPYC0CM0433
Purpose: Phytobricks Level 0 part
Depositing lab: Nicola Patron. Depositing organization: Earlham Institute. Publication: Rational design of minimal synthetic promoters for plants. Cai YM, Kallam K, Tidd H, Gendarini G, Salzman A, Patron NJ. Nucleic Acids Res. 2020 Aug 28. pii: 5897334. doi: 10.1093/nar/gkaa682. PubMed 32856047.
Backbone
  Vector backbone: pUAP1
  Vector type: Synthetic Biology
Growth in bacteria
  Bacterial resistance: Chloramphenicol, 25 μg/mL
  Growth temperature: 37°C
  Growth strain: NEB Stable
  Copy number: High Copy
Gene/Insert
  Gene/Insert name: MinSyn_027
  Species: Synthetic
  Cloning method: Restriction Enzyme; 5′ cloning site BpiI (destroyed during cloning); 3′ cloning site BpiI (destroyed during cloning)
Terms and licenses: Academic/Nonprofit Terms; Industry Terms: Not Available to Industry
Depositor comments: Please visit https://www.biorxiv.org/content/10.1101/2020.05.14.095406v1 for bioRxiv preprint.
How to cite: pEPYC0CM0433 was a gift from Nicola Patron (Addgene plasmid # 154529 ; http://n2t.net/addgene:154529 ; RRID:Addgene_154529)
