[The description below was written by a language model from this plasmid's Addgene catalogue record and pLannotate feature annotations shown in this document.]
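Description:
pEPYC0CM0433 is a small (about 2.2 kb) Phytobricks Level 0 part plasmid built in the pUAP1 universal acceptor backbone, a synthetic-biology vector used to domesticate standard DNA parts for Golden Gate (Type IIS) assembly. It is maintained in E. coli through a high-copy ColE1/pUC-type origin of replication and selected with chloramphenicol, conferred by a cat (chloramphenicol acetyltransferase) gene driven by its native promoter and followed by the phage lambda t0 terminator. The part-insertion region is bracketed by bacterial transcription terminators (a putative bacterial terminator on one side and a his operon terminator on the other), which insulate the cloned part from read-through transcription from the backbone.

The insert is MinSyn_027, a fully synthetic sequence belonging to a series of rationally designed minimal synthetic promoters for plants. It was cloned through BpiI sites that were destroyed in the process, as is typical when a part is captured into a universal acceptor. The space between the flanking terminators is short, consistent with a compact promoter part, and the only annotated element within it is a 16-nt match to the CaMV 35S promoter. This suggests that a short 35S-derived motif is incorporated into the design, although the record does not detail the promoter's composition, cis-elements or expression strength. The plasmid carries no coding sequence, reporter or plant selection marker of its own. It serves as a reusable promoter module to be combined with other standard parts, such as coding sequences and terminators, into higher-level transcription units for plant expression.
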