Features (pLannotate 1.2.2; 7 found; start..end, strand, type, name):
    188..285     -  promoter       cat promoter: promoter of the E. coli cat gene encoding chloramphenicol acetyltransferase
    371..414     -  terminator     bacterial terminator: putative bacterial transcription terminator
    467..482     +  promoter       CaMV 35S promoter (fragment): strong constitutive promoter from cauliflower mosaic virus
    566..623     +  terminator     his operon terminator: This putative transcriptin terminator from the E. coli his operon has a 2-bp deletion introduced during synthesis. Its efficiency has not been determined.
    818..1406    -  rep_origin     ori: high-copy-number ColE1/pMB1/pBR322/pUC origin of replication
   1589..1683    -  terminator     lambda t0 terminator: transcription terminator from phage lambda
   1707..187     -  CDS            cat (across the origin): CAT_ECOLX - Experimental evidence at protein level: Swiss-Prot protein existence level 1. This enzyme is an effector of chloramphenicol resistance in bacteria. From Escherichia coli. This protein is used as a marker in many commonly used cloning vectors, such as pACYC184.
>Addgene plasmid #154529 | pEPYC0CM0433 | depositor full sequence | sequence record 299400 | pEPYC0CM0433 sequence 2176 bps
GAATGTGAATAAAGGCCGGATAAAACTTGTGCTTATTTTTCTTTACGGTCTTTAAAAAGGCCGTAATATC
CAGCTGAACGGTCTGGTTATAGGTACATTGAGCAACTGACTGAAATGCCTCAAAATGTTCTTTACGATGC
CATTGGGATATATCAACGGTGGTATATCCAGTGATTTTTTTCTCCATTTTAGCTTCCTTAGCTCCTGAAA
ATCTCGATAACTCAAAAAATACGCCCGGTAGTGATCTTATTTCATTATGGTGAAAGTTGGAACCTCTTAC
GTGCCCGATCAACTCGAGTGCCACCTGACGTCTAAGAAACCATTATTATCATGACATTAACCTATAAAAA
TAGGCGTATCACGAGGCAGAATTTCAGATAAAAAAAATCCTTAGCTTTCGCTAAGGATGATTTCTGGAAT
TCGGTCTCAGGAGGGAGGCGTGTCGTTTTAGTGAGGTTTTCAACAAATCGAAAGGACAGTAGGAAAAAGA
AGAGGTCTATATAAGGTTTTGCTATTCATTGAAAGCAGTAGTGACTGATTTGTATATATACTCGAGACCC
TGCAGTCCGGCAAAAAAGGGCAAGGTGTCACCACCCTGCCCTTTTTCTTTAAAACCGAAAAGATTACTTC
GCGTTATGCAGGCTTCCTCGCTCACTGACTCGCTGCGCTCGGTCGTTCGGCTGCGGCGAGCGGTATCAGC
TCACTCAAAGGCGGTAATACGGTTATCCACAGAATCAGGGGATAACGCAGGAAAGAACATGTGAGCAAAA
GGCCAGCAAAAGGCCAGGAACCGTAAAAAGGCCGCGTTGCTGGCGTTTTTCCACAGGCTCCGCCCCCCTG
ACGAGCATCACAAAAATCGACGCTCAAGTCAGAGGTGGCGAAACCCGACAGGACTATAAAGATACCAGGC
GTTTCCCCCTGGAAGCTCCCTCGTGCGCTCTCCTGTTCCGACCCTGCCGCTTACCGGATACCTGTCCGCC
TTTCTCCCTTCGGGAAGCGTGGCGCTTTCTCATAGCTCACGCTGTAGGTATCTCAGTTCGGTGTAGGTCG
TTCGCTCCAAGCTGGGCTGTGTGCACGAACCCCCCGTTCAGCCCGACCGCTGCGCCTTATCCGGTAACTA
TCGTCTTGAGTCCAACCCGGTAAGACACGACTTATCGCCACTGGCAGCAGCCACTGGTAACAGGATTAGC
AGAGCGAGGTATGTAGGCGGTGCTACAGAGTTCTTGAAGTGGTGGCCTAACTACGGCTACACTAGAAGAA
CAGTATTTGGTATCTGCGCTCTGCTGAAGCCAGTTACCTTCGGAAAAAGAGTTGGTAGCTCTTGATCCGG
CAAACAAACCACCGCTGGTAGCGGTGGTTTTTTTGTTTGCAAGCAGCAGATTACGCGCAGAAAAAAAGGA
TCTCAAGAAGATCCTTTGATCTTTTCTACGGGGTCTGACGCTCAGTGGAACGAAAACTCACGTTAAGGGA
TTTTGGTCATGAGATTATCAAAAAGGATCTTCACCTAGATCCTTTTAAATTAAAAATGAAGTTTTAAATC
AATCTAAAGTATATATGAGTAAACTTGGTCTGACAGCTCGAGGCTTGGATTCTCACCAATAAAAAACGCC
CGGCGGCAACCGAGCGTTCTGAACAAATCCAGATGGAGTTCTGAGGTCATTACTGGATCTATCAACAGGA
GTCCAAGCGAGCTCGATATCAAATTACGCCCCGCCCTGCCACTCATCGCAGTACTGTTGTAATTCATTAA
GCATTCTGCCGACATGGAAGCCATCACAAACGGCATGATGAACCTGAATCGCCAGCGGCATCAGCACCTT
GTCGCCTTGCGTATAATATTTGCCCATGGTGAAAACGGGGGCGAAGAAGTTGTCCATATTGGCCACGTTT
AAATCAAAACTGGTGAAACTCACCCAGGGATTGGCTGAGACGAAAAACATATTCTCAATAAACCCTTTAG
GGAAATAGGCCAGGTTTTCACCGTAACACGCCACATCTTGCGAATATATGTGTAGAAACTGCCGGAAATC
GTCGTGGTATTCACTCCAGAGCGATGAAAACGTTTCAGTTTGCTCATGGAAAACGGTGTAACAAGGGTGA
ACACTATCCCATATCACCAGCTCACCGTCTTTCATTGCCATACGAAATTCCGGATGAGCATTCATCAGGC
GGGCAA
